Addgene plasmid #51361: 2LVA
Depositing lab: Cheryl Arrowsmith. Depositing organization: University of Toronto.
Backbone
  Vector backbone: pET28-MHL
  Vector type: Bacterial Expression
Growth in bacteria
  Bacterial resistance: Kanamycin, 50 μg/mL
  Growth temperature: 37°C
  Growth strain: DH5alpha
  Copy number: Low Copy
Gene/Insert
  Gene/Insert name: 2LVA (alt name: USP28)
  Mutation: Truncation: See Comments
  Promoter: T7
  Tag / fusion protein: His (N terminal on insert)
  Cloning method: Ligation Independent Cloning
  Sequencing primers: 5′ T7; 3′ T7-term
Terms and licenses: Academic/Nonprofit Terms; Industry Terms: Not Available to Industry
How to cite: 2LVA was a gift from Cheryl Arrowsmith (Addgene plasmid # 51361 ; http://n2t.net/addgene:51361 ; RRID:Addgene_51361)
