[The description below was written by a language model from this plasmid's Addgene catalogue record.]
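Description:
2LVA is a bacterial expression plasmid built on the pET28-MHL backbone, a pET-family vector designed for T7-driven recombinant protein production in E. coli. It is maintained as a low-copy plasmid under kanamycin selection and is propagated in a standard cloning strain (DH5alpha). Because DH5alpha lacks T7 RNA polymerase, expression would normally be carried out in a separate host that supplies this polymerase. The record does not name an expression strain, and no feature table is provided, so details such as the origin of replication, any lac operator/repressor elements or a protease cleavage site after the tag are not documented here.

The insert is a truncated form of USP28, a ubiquitin-specific protease. The catalogue entry refers to comments for the exact truncation boundaries, and these are not included in the recorded information, so the residues or domain encoded cannot be stated. The species of origin is also not given. The fragment was introduced by ligation-independent cloning and sits downstream of the T7 promoter, fused at its N terminus to a His tag that allows purification by immobilised metal affinity chromatography. The listed sequencing primers (T7 and T7-term) indicate that the insert lies between the T7 promoter and T7 terminator.

The plasmid name has the format of a Protein Data Bank accession code, which suggests that the construct was made to produce a defined USP28 fragment for structural study, though the record does not state this. More generally, it is suited to overexpressing and purifying a His-tagged USP28 fragment in bacteria for biochemical or biophysical work.
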