>Addgene plasmid #51361 | 2LVA | depositor partial sequence | sequence record 78262 | Insert sequence
CAAATGCTGTTAAATCAACTGAGAGAAATCACAGGCATTCAGGACCCTTCCTTTCTCCATGAAGCTCTGA
AGGCCAGTAATGGTGACATTACTCAGGCAGTCAGCCTTCTCACTGATGAGAGAGTTAAGGAGCCCAGTCA
AGACACTGTTGCTACAGAACCATCTGAAGTAGAGGGGAGTGCTGCCAACAAGGAAGTATTAGCAAAAGTT
ATAGACCTTACTCATGATAACAAAGATGATCTTCAGGCTGCCATTGCTTTGAGTCTACTGGAGTCTCCCA
AAATTCAAGCTGATGGAAGAGATCTTAACAGGATGCATGAAGCAACCTCTGCA
