>Addgene plasmid #51361 | 2LVA | addgene partial sequence | sequence record 79387 | T7 5'-TAATACGACTCACTATAGGG-3'
AATAATTTTGTTTAACTTTAAGAAGGAGATATACCATGCATCATCATCATCATCACAGCAGCGGCAGAGA
AAACTTGTATTTCCAGGGCCAAATGCTGTTAAATCAACTGAGAGAAATCACAGGCATTCAGGACCCTTCC
TTTCTCCATGAAGCTCTGAAGGCCAGTAATGGTGACATTACTCAGGCAGTCAGCCTTCTCACTGATGAGA
GAGTTAAGGAGCCCAGTCAAGACACTGTTGCTACAGAACCATCTGAAGTAGAGGGGAGTGCTGCCAACAA
GGAAGTATTAGCAAAAGTTATAGACCTTACTCATGATAACAAAGATGATCTTCAGGCTGCCATTGCTTTG
AGTCTACTGGAGTCTCCCAAAATTCAAGCTGATGGAAGAGATCTTAACAGGATGCATGAAGCAACCTCTG
CATGATGACGAAGCTTGCGGCCGCACTCGAGCACCACCACCACCACCACTGAGATCCGGCTGCTAACAAA
GCCCGAAAGGAAGCTGAGTTGGCTGCTGCCACCGCTGAGCAATAACTAGCATAACCCCTTGGGGCCTCTA
AACGGGTCTTGAGGGGTTTTTTGCTGAAAGGAGGAACTATATCCGGATTGGCGAATGGG
[124 nt withheld, positions 620-743]
C
[91 nt withheld, positions 745-835]
A
[49 nt withheld, positions 837-885]
CCTTTGACGTTGGAGTCCACGTTCTTTAATAGTGG
